>Addgene plasmid #158174 | p663-UBC-miniTurbo-V5-CDK17_IDG-K | addgene full sequence | sequence record 309978 | Addgene NGS Result
ATTTTAACAAAATATTAACGCTTACAATTTAGGTGGCACTTTTCGGGGAAATGTGCGCGGAACCCCTATT
TGTTTATTTTTCTAAATACATTCAAATATGTATCCGCTCATGAGACAATAACCCTGATAAATGCTTCAAT
AATATTGAAAAAGGAAGAGTATGAGTATTCAACATTTCCGTGTCGCCCTTATTCCCTTTTTTGCGGCATT
TTGCCTTCCTGTTTTTGCTCACCCAGAAACGCTGGTGAAAGTAAAAGATGCTGAAGATCAGTTGGGTGCA
CGAGTGGGTTACATCGAACTGGATCTCAACAGCGGTAAGATCCTTGAGAGTTTTCGCCCCGAAGAACGTT
TTCCAATGATGAGCACTTTTAAAGTTCTGCTATGTGGCGCGGTATTATCCCGTATTGACGCCGGGCAAGA
GCAACTCGGTCGCCGCATACACTATTCTCAGAATGACTTGGTTGAGTACTCACCAGTCACAGAAAAGCAT
CTTACGGATGGCATGACAGTAAGAGAATTATGCAGTGCTGCCATAACCATGAGTGATAACACTGCGGCCA
ACTTACTTCTGACAACGATCGGAGGACCGAAGGAGCTAACCGCTTTTTTGCACAACATGGGGGATCATGT
AACTCGCCTTGATCGTTGGGAACCGGAGCTGAATGAAGCCATACCAAACGACGAGCGTGACACCACGATG
CCTGTAGCAATGGCAACAACGTTGCGCAAACTATTAACTGGCGAACTACTTACTCTAGCTTCCCGGCAAC
AATTAATAGACTGGATGGAGGCGGATAAAGTTGCAGGACCACTTCTGCGCTCGGCCCTTCCGGCTGGCTG
GTTTATTGCTGATAAATCTGGAGCCGGTGAGCGTGGGTCTCGCGGTATCATTGCAGCACTGGGGCCAGAT
GGTAAGCCCTCCCGTATCGTAGTTATCTACACGACGGGGAGTCAGGCAACTATGGATGAACGAAATAGAC
AGATCGCTGAGATAGGTGCCTCACTGATTAAGCATTGGTAACTGTCAGACCAAGTTTACTCATATATACT
TTAGATTGATTTAAAACTTCATTTTTAATTTAAAAGGATCTAGGTGAAGATCCTTTTTGATAATCTCATG
ACCAAAATCCCTTAACGTGAGTTTTCGTTCCACTGAGCGTCAGACCCCGTAGAAAAGATCAAAGGATCTT
CTTGAGATCCTTTTTTTCTGCGCGTAATCTGCTGCTTGCAAACAAAAAAACCACCGCTACCAGCGGTGGT
TTGTTTGCCGGATCAAGAGCTACCAACTCTTTTTCCGAAGGTAACTGGCTTCAGCAGAGCGCAGATACCA
AATACTGTTCTTCTAGTGTAGCCGTAGTTAGGCCACCACTTCAAGAACTCTGTAGCACCGCCTACATACC
TCGCTCTGCTAATCCTGTTACCAGTGGCTGCTGCCAGTGGCGATAAGTCGTGTCTTACCGGGTTGGACTC
AAGACGATAGTTACCGGATAAGGCGCAGCGGTCGGGCTGAACGGGGGGTTCGTGCACACAGCCCAGCTTG
GAGCGAACGACCTACACCGAACTGAGATACCTACAGCGTGAGCTATGAGAAAGCGCCACGCTTCCCGAAG
GGAGAAAGGCGGACAGGTATCCGGTAAGCGGCAGGGTCGGAACAGGAGAGCGCACGAGGGAGCTTCCAGG
GGGAAACGCCTGGTATCTTTATAGTCCTGTCGGGTTTCGCCACCTCTGACTTGAGCGTCGATTTTTGTGA
TGCTCGTCAGGGGGGCGGAGCCTATGGAAAAACGCCAGCAACGCGGCCTTTTTACGGTTCCTGGCCTTTT
GCTGGCCTTTTGCTCACATGTTCTTTCCTGCGTTATCCCCTGATTCTGTGGATAACCGTATTACCGCCTT
TGAGTGAGCTGATACCGCTCGCCGCAGCCGAACGACCGAGCGCAGCGAGTCAGTGAGCGAGGAAGCGGAA
GAGCGCCCAATACGCAAACCGCCTCTCCCCGCGCGTTGGCCGATTCATTAATGCAGCTGGCACGACAGGT
TTCCCGACTGGAAAGCGGGCAGTGAGCGCAACGCAATTAATGTGAGTTAGCTCACTCATTAGGCACCCCA
GGCTTTACACTTTATGCTTCCGGCTCGTATGTTGTGTGGAATTGTGAGCGGATAACAATTTCACACAGGA
AACAGCTATGACCATGATTACGCCAAGCGCGCAATTAACCCTCACTAAAGGGAACAAAAGCTGGAGCTGC
AAGCTTAATGTAGTCTTATGCAATACTCTTGTAGTCTTGCAACATGGTAACGATGAGTTAGCAACATGCC
TTACAAGGAGAGAAAAAGCACCGTGCATGCCGATTGGTGGAAGTAAGGTGGTACGATCGTGCCTTATTAG
GAAGGCAACAGACGGGTCTGACATGGATTGGACGAACCACTGAATTGCCGCATTGCAGAGATATTGTATT
TAAGTGCCTAGCTCGATACATAAACGGGTCTCTCTGGTTAGACCAGATCTGAGCCTGGGAGCTCTCTGGC
TAACTAGGGAACCCACTGCTTAAGCCTCAATAAAGCTTGCCTTGAGTGCTTCAAGTAGTGTGTGCCCGTC
TGTTGTGTGACTCTGGTAACTAGAGATCCCTCAGACCCTTTTAGTCAGTGTGGAAAATCTCTAGCAGTGG
CGCCCGAACAGGGACTTGAAAGCGAAAGGGAAACCAGAGGAGCTCTCTCGACGCAGGACTCGGCTTGCTG
AAGCGCGCACGGCAAGAGGCGAGGGGCGGCGACTGGTGAGTACGCCAAAAATTTTGACTAGCGGAGGCTA
GAAGGAGAGAGATGGGTGCGAGAGCGTCAGTATTAAGCGGGGGAGAATTAGATCGCGATGGGAAAAAATT
CGGTTAAGGCCAGGGGGAAAGAAAAAATATAAATTAAAACATATAGTATGGGCAAGCAGGGAGCTAGAAC
GATTCGCAGTTAATCCTGGCCTGTTAGAAACATCAGAAGGCTGTAGACAAATACTGGGACAGCTACAACC
ATCCCTTCAGACAGGATCAGAAGAACTTAGATCATTATATAATACAGTAGCAACCCTCTATTGTGTGCAT
CAAAGGATAGAGATAAAAGACACCAAGGAAGCTTTAGACAAGATAGAGGAAGAGCAAAACAAAAGTAAGA
CCACCGCACAGCAAGCGGCCGCTGATCTTCAGACCTGGAGGAGGAGATATGAGGGACAATTGGAGAAGTG
AATTATATAAATATAAAGTAGTAAAAATTGAACCATTAGGAGTAGCACCCACCAAGGCAAAGAGAAGAGT
GGTGCAGAGAGAAAAAAGAGCAGTGGGAATAGGAGCTTTGTTCCTTGGGTTCTTGGGAGCAGCAGGAAGC
ACTATGGGCGCAGCGTCAATGACGCTGACGGTACAGGCCAGACAATTATTGTCTGGTATAGTGCAGCAGC
AGAACAATTTGCTGAGGGCTATTGAGGCGCAACAGCATCTGTTGCAACTCACAGTCTGGGGCATCAAGCA
GCTCCAGGCAAGAATCCTGGCTGTGGAAAGATACCTAAAGGATCAACAGCTCCTGGGGATTTGGGGTTGC
TCTGGAAAACTCATTTGCACCACTGCTGTGCCTTGGAATGCTAGTTGGAGTAATAAATCTCTGGAACAGA
TTTGGAATCACACGACCTGGATGGAGTGGGACAGAGAAATTAACAATTACACAAGCTTAATACACTCCTT
AATTGAAGAATCGCAAAACCAGCAAGAAAAGAATGAACAAGAATTATTGGAATTAGATAAATGGGCAAGT
TTGTGGAATTGGTTTAACATAACAAATTGGCTGTGGTATATAAAATTATTCATAATGATAGTAGGAGGCT
TGGTAGGTTTAAGAATAGTTTTTGCTGTACTTTCTATAGTGAATAGAGTTAGGCAGGGATATTCACCATT
ATCGTTTCAGACCCACCTCCCAACCCCGAGGGGACCCGACAGGCCCGAAGGAATAGAAGAAGAAGGTGGA
GAGAGAGACAGAGACAGATCCATTCGATTAGTGAACGGATCTCGACGGTATCGGTTAACTTTTAAAAGAA
AAGGGGGGATTGGGGGGTACAGTGCAGGGGAAAGAATAGTAGACATAATAGCAACAGACATACAAACTAA
AGAATTACAAAAACAAATTACAAAATTCAAAATTTTATCGTCCAGTGTGGTGGAATTCTGCAGATATCAC
AACTTTGTATAGAAAAGTTGGCCTCCGCGCCGGGTTTTGGCGCCTCCCGCGGGCGCCCCCCTCCTCACGG
CGAGCGCTGCCACGTCAGACGAAGGGCGCAGCGAGCGTCCTGATCCTTCCGCCCGGACGCTCAGGACAGC
GGCCCGCTGCTCATAAGACTCGGCCTTAGAACCCCAGTATCAGCAGAAGGACATTTTAGGACGGGACTTG
GGTGACTCTAGGGCACTGGTTTTCTTTCCAGAGAGCGGAACAGGCGAGGAAAAGTAGTCCCTTCTCGGCG
ATTCTGCGGAGGGATCTCCGTGGGGCGGTGAACGCCGATGATTATATAAGGACGCGCCGGGTGTGGCACA
GCTAGTTCCGTCGCAGCCGGGATTTGGGTCGCGGTTCTTGTTTGTGGATCGCTGTGATCGTCACTTGGTG
AGTAGCGGGCTGCTGGGCTGGCCGGGGCTTTCGTGGCCGCCGGGCCGCTCGGTGGGACGGAAGCGTGTGG
AGAGACCGCCAAGGGCTGTAGTCTGGGTCCGCGAGCAAGGTTGCCCTGAACTGGGGGTTGGGGGGAGCGC
AGCAAAATGGCGGCTGTTCCCGAGTCTTGAATGGAAGACGCTTGTGAGGCGGGCTGTGAGGTCGTTGAAA
CAAGGTGGGGGGCATGGTGGGCGGCAAGAACCCAAGGTCTTGAGGCCTTCGCTAATGCGGGAAAGCTCTT
ATTCGGGTGAGATGGGCTGGGGCACCATCTGGGGACCCTGACGTGAAGTTTGTCACTGACTGGAGAACTC
GGTTTGTCGTCTGTTGCGGGGGCGGCAGTTATGGCGGTGCCGTTGGGCAGTGCACCCGTACCTTTGGGAG
CGCGCGCCCTCGTCGTGTCGTGACGTCACCCGTTCTGTTGGCTTATAATGCAGGGTGGGGCCACCTGCCG
GTAGGTGTGCGGTAGGCTTTTCTCCGTCGCAGGACGCAGGGTTCGGGCCTAGGGTAGGCTCTCCTGAATC
GACAGGCGCCGGACCTCTGGTGAGGGGAGGGATAAGTGAGGCGTCAGTTTCTTTGGTCGGTTTTATGTAC
CTATCTTCTTAAGTAGCTGAAGCTCCGGTTTTGAACTATGCGCTCGGGGTTGGCGAGTGTGTTTTGTGAA
GTTTTTTAGGCACCTTTTGAAATGTAATCATTTGGGTCAATATGTAATTTTCAGTGTTAGACTAGTAAAT
TGTCCGCTAAATTCTGGCCGTTTTTGGCTTTTTTGTTAGACGGCCAACTTTTGTATACAAAGTGGGCCAC
CATGGGAATCCCGCTGCTGAACGCTAAACAGATTCTGGGACAGCTGGACGGCGGGAGCGTGGCAGTCCTG
CCTGTGGTCGACTCCACCAATCAGTACCTGCTGGATCGAATCGGCGAGCTGAAGAGTGGGGATGCTTGCA
TTGCAGAATATCAGCAGGCAGGGAGAGGAAGCAGAGGGAGGAAATGGTTCTCTCCTTTTGGAGCTAACCT
GTACCTGAGTATGTTTTGGCGCCTGAAGCGGGGACCAGCAGCAATCGGCCTGGGCCCGGTCATCGGAATT
GTCATGGCAGAAGCGCTGCGAAAGCTGGGAGCAGACAAGGTGCGAGTCAAATGGCCCAATGACCTGTATC
TGCAGGATAGAAAGCTGGCAGGCATCCTGGTGGAGCTGGCCGGAATAACAGGCGATGCTGCACAGATCGT
CATTGGCGCCGGGATTAACGTGGCTATGAGGCGCGTGGAGGAAAGCGTGGTCAATCAGGGCTGGATCACA
CTGCAGGAAGCAGGGATTAACCTGGACAGGAATACTCTGGCCGCTATGCTGATCCGAGAGCTGCGGGCAG
CCCTGGAACTGTTCGAGCAGGAAGGCCTGGCTCCATATCTGTCACGGTGGGAGAAGCTGGATAACTTCAT
CAATAGACCCGTGAAGCTGATCATTGGGGACAAAGAGATTTTCGGGATTAGCCGGGGGATTGATAAACAG
GGAGCCCTGCTGCTGGAACAGGACGGAGTTATCAAACCCTGGATGGGCGGAGAAATCAGTCTGCGGTCTG
CCGAAAAGGCTAGCGGCAAGCCCATCCCCAACCCCCTGCTGGGCCTGGACAGCACCACAACTTTGTACAA
AAAAGCAGGCTCCACCATGAAAAAATTTAAGAGAAGGCTATCCCTCACACTCCGAGGAAGTCAGACTATT
GATGAATCATTGTCTGAATTGGCTGAACAAATGACTATTGAAGAAAACAGCAGCAAGGATAATGAGCCTA
TTGTGAAGAATGGCAGGCCTCCAACGTCTCACAGTATGCATTCCTTCCTCCACCAGTACACAGGATCTTT
CAAGAAGCCCCCATTGCGGAGACCACACAGTGTTATTGGAGGGAGCCTTGGCTCCTTCATGGCAATGCCC
AGAAATGGAAGCAGATTAGATATTGTTCATGAAAATCTAAAAATGGGATCAGATGGTGAGAGTGACCAAG
CTTCTGGGACATCATCTGATGAAGTCCAGTCACCTACAGGTGTTTGTCTCAGAAATCGTATACATAGACG
GATCTCAATGGAGGATTTAAATAAGCGGTTATCACTGCCTGCAGACATCAGAATACCTGATGGATATCTT
GAAAAGTTGCAGATAAACAGTCCACCATTTGACCAACCAATGAGTCGAAGGTCTCGTAGAGCTTCCTTAT
CAGAAATTGGCTTTGGAAAAATGGAAACCTACATCAAATTGGAAAAGCTTGGAGAGGGTACATATGCAAC
AGTATATAAAGGAAGAAGTAAATTGACAGAGAATTTGGTGGCATTAAAAGAGATCCGATTGGAACATGAA
GAAGGTGCACCCTGCACAGCTATAAGAGAAGTTTCACTATTAAAGGATTTAAAACATGCAAATATAGTAA
CCTTACATGACATTGTTCACACAGATAAATCCTTGACTTTGGTGTTTGAGTATCTGGATAAAGACCTGAA
ACAGTACATGGATGACTGTGGAAACATCATGAGTATGCACAACGTAAAGCTGTTTCTGTACCAAATTCTA
CGTGGTTTGGCATATTGCCATAGAAGAAAGGTATTGCATCGAGACTTGAAACCACAGAACCTCCTCATTA
ATGAGAAAGGAGAATTAAAGCTAGCAGATTTTGGACTAGCCCGAGCCAAGTCAGTTCCCACAAAGACCTA
CTCAAATGAAGTTGTCACACTATGGTACCGGCCACCTGATGTGCTTCTTGGTTCCTCGGAGTACTCAACA
CAGATTGACATGTGGGGTGTTGGTTGCATTTTCTTTGAAATGGCTTCTGGAAGACCTTTATTTCCAGGAT
CAACCGTGGAAGATGAACTGCACTTAATTTTCCGACTGCTAGGAACTCCATCTCAGGAAACTTGGCCAGG
TATTTCTTCAAATGAGGAGTTCAAGAACTACAACTTTCCAAAATATAAACCACAGCCTCTAATTAACCAC
GCACCCAGGTTAGACTCTGAAGGAATTGAGTTGATAACAAAATTTCTTCAGTATGAATCTAAGAAAAGGG
TTTCAGCTGAAGAGGCCATGAAACATGTGTACTTTCGAAGTCTGGGACCAAGAATACATGCTTTACCAGA
AAGTGTATCAATATTCAGTTTGAAAGAGATTCAGTTGCAAAAGGACCCGGGTTTTCGAAATTCTTCTTAT
CCAGAGACAGGACATGGGAAGAACAGAAGACAGAGCATGCTCTTTTAGGACCCAGCTTTCTTGTACAAAG
TTGTGATATCCAGCACAGTGGCGGCCGCTCGACAATCAACCTCTGGATTACAAAATTTGTGAAAGATTGA
CTGGTATTCTTAACTATGTTGCTCCTTTTACGCTATGTGGATACGCTGCTTTAATGCCTTTGTATCATGC
TATTGCTTCCCGTATGGCTTTCATTTTCTCCTCCTTGTATAAATCCTGGTTGCTGTCTCTTTATGAGGAG
TTGTGGCCCGTTGTCAGGCAACGTGGCGTGGTGTGCACTGTGTTTGCTGACGCAACCCCCACTGGTTGGG
GCATTGCCACCACCTGTCAGCTCCTTTCCGGGACTTTCGCTTTCCCCCTCCCTATTGCCACGGCGGAACT
CATCGCCGCCTGCCTTGCCCGCTGCTGGACAGGGGCTCGGCTGTTGGGCACTGACAATTCCGTGGTGTTG
TCGGGGAAGCTGACGTCCTTTCCATGGCTGCTCGCCTGTGTTGCCACCTGGATTCTGCGCGGGACGTCCT
TCTGCTACGTCCCTTCGGCCCTCAATCCAGCGGACCTTCCTTCCCGCGGCCTGCTGCCGGCTCTGCGGCC
TCTTCCGCGTCTTCGCCTTCGCCCTCAGACGAGTCGGATCTCCCTTTGGGCCGCCTCCCCGCCTGGAATT
CTACCGGGTAGGGGAGGCGCTTTTCCCAAGGCAGTCTGGAGCATGCGCTTTAGCAGCCCCGCTGGGCACT
TGGCGCTACACAAGTGGCCTCTGGCCTCGCACACATTCCACATCCACCGGTAGGCGCCAACCGGCTCCGT
TCTTTGGTGGCCCCTTCGCGCCACCTTCTACTCCTCCCCTAGTCAGGAAGTTCCCCCCCGCCCCGCAGCT
CGCGTCGTGCAGGACGTGACAAATGGAAGTAGCACGTCTCACTAGTCTCGTGCAGATGGACAGCACCGCT
GAGCAATGGAAGCGGGTAGGCCTTTGGGGCAGCGGCCAATAGCAGCTTTGCTCCTTCGCTTTCTGGGCTC
AGAGGCTGGGAAGGGGTGGGTCCGGGGGCGGGCTCAGGGGCGGGCTCAGGGGCGGGGCGGGCGCCCGAAG
GTCCTCCGGAGGCCCGGCATTCTGCACGCTTCAAAAGCGCACGTCTGCCGCGCTGTTCTCCTCTTCCTCA
TCTCCGGGCCTTTCGACCTGCAGCCCAAGCTTACCATGACCGAGTACAAGCCCACGGTGCGCCTCGCCAC
CCGCGACGACGTCCCCAGGGCCGTACGCACCCTCGCCGCCGCGTTCGCCGACTACCCCGCCACGCGCCAC
ACCGTCGATCCGGACCGCCACATCGAGCGGGTCACCGAGCTGCAAGAACTCTTCCTCACGCGCGTCGGGC
TCGACATCGGCAAGGTGTGGGTCGCGGACGACGGCGCCGCGGTGGCGGTCTGGACCACGCCGGAGAGCGT
CGAAGCGGGGGCGGTGTTCGCCGAGATCGGCCCGCGCATGGCCGAGTTGAGCGGTTCCCGGCTGGCCGCG
CAGCAACAGATGGAAGGCCTCCTGGCGCCGCACCGGCCCAAGGAGCCCGCGTGGTTCCTGGCCACCGTCG
GCGTCTCGCCCGACCACCAGGGCAAGGGTCTGGGCAGCGCCGTCGTGCTCCCCGGAGTGGAGGCGGCCGA
GCGCGCCGGGGTGCCCGCCTTCCTGGAGACCTCCGCGCCCCGCAACCTCCCCTTCTACGAGCGGCTCGGC
TTCACCGTCACCGCCGACGTCGAGGTGCCCGAAGGACCGCGCACCTGGTGCATGACCCGCAAGCCCGGTG
CCTGACGCCCGCCCCACGACCCGCAGCGCCCGACCGAAAGGAGCGCACGACCCCATGCATCTCGAGGGCC
CGGTACCTTTAAGACCAATGACTTACAAGGCAGCTGTAGATCTTAGCCACTTTTTAAAAGAAAAGGGGGG
ACTGGAAGGGCTAGCTCACTCCCAACGAAGACAAGATCTGCTTTTTGCTTGTACTGGGTCTCTCTGGTTA
GACCAGATCTGAGCCTGGGAGCTCTCTGGCTAACTAGGGAACCCACTGCTTAAGCCTCAATAAAGCTTGC
CTTGAGTGCTTCAAGTAGTGTGTGCCCGTCTGTTGTGTGACTCTGGTAACTAGAGATCCCTCAGACCCTT
TTAGTCAGTGTGGAAAATCTCTAGCAGTAGTAGTTCATGTCATCTTATTATTCAGTATTTATAACTTGCA
AAGAAATGAATATCAGAGAGTGAGAGGAACTTGTTTATTGCAGCTTATAATGGTTACAAATAAAGCAATA
GCATCACAAATTTCACAAATAAAGCATTTTTTTCACTGCATTCTAGTTGTGGTTTGTCCAAACTCATCAA
TGTATCTTATCATGTCTGGCTCTAGCTATCCCGCCCCTAACTCCGCCCATCCCGCCCCTAACTCCGCCCA
GTTCCGCCCATTCTCCGCCCCATGGCTGACTAATTTTTTTTATTTATGCAGAGGCCGAGGCCGCCTCGGC
CTCTGAGCTATTCCAGAAGTAGTGAGGAGGCTTTTTTGGAGGCCTAGGGACGTACCCAATTCGCCCTATA
GTGAGTCGTATTACGCGCGCTCACTGGCCGTCGTTTTACAACGTCGTGACTGGGAAAACCCTGGCGTTAC
CCAACTTAATCGCCTTGCAGCACATCCCCCTTTCGCCAGCTGGCGTAATAGCGAAGAGGCCCGCACCGAT
CGCCCTTCCCAACAGTTGCGCAGCCTGAATGGCGAATGGG
[124 nt withheld, positions 10611-10734]
C
[91 nt withheld, positions 10736-10826]
A
[49 nt withheld, positions 10828-10876]
CCTTTGACGTTGGAGTCCACGTTCTTT
[37 nt withheld, positions 10904-10940]
ACCCTATCTCGGTCTATTCTTTTGATTTATAAGGGATTTTGCCGATTTCGGCCTATTGGTTAAAAAATGA
GCTGATTTAACAAAAATTTAACGCGA
Features (pLannotate 1.2.2; 33 found; start..end, strand, type, name):
      1..30      +  rep_origin     M13 ori (fragment): M13 bacteriophage origin of replication; arrow indicates direction of (+) strand synthesis
     56..160     +  promoter       AmpR promoter: bla
    161..1021    +  CDS            AmpR: β-lactamase; bla; confers resistance to ampicillin, carbenicillin, and related antibiotics
   1192..1780    +  rep_origin     ori: high-copy-number ColE1/pMB1/pBR322/pUC origin of replication
   1963..2055    +  CDS            lacI (fragment): lac repressor; lacI; The lac repressor binds to the lac operator to inhibit transcription in E. coli. This inhibition can be relieved by adding lactose or isopropyl-β-D-thiogalactopyranoside (IPTG).
   2068..2089    +  protein_bind   CAP binding site: CAP binding activates transcription in the presence of cAMP. E. coli catabolite activator protein
   2104..2134    +  promoter       lac promoter: promoter for the E. coli lac operon
   2138..2160    +  protein_bind   lac operator (fragment): The lac repressor binds to the lac operator to inhibit transcription in E. coli. This inhibition can be relieved by adding lactose or isopropyl-β-D-thiogalactopyranoside (IPTG). lac repressor encoded by lacI
   2203..2221    +  promoter       T3 promoter: promoter for bacteriophage T3 RNA polymerase
   2249..2475    +  promoter       RSV promoter: Rous sarcoma virus enhancer/promoter
   2476..2656    +  LTR            5' LTR (truncated): truncated 5' long terminal repeat (LTR) from HIV-1
   2703..2828    +  misc_feature   HIV-1 Ψ: packaging signal of human immunodeficiency virus type 1
   2812..3175    +  CDS            HIV-1 gag (fragment): gag protein from human immunodeficiency virus 1; gag
   3321..3554    +  misc_feature   RRE: The Rev response element (RRE) of HIV-1 allows for Rev-dependent mRNA export from the nucleus to the cytoplasm.
   3931..4031    +  CDS            Rev (fragment): human immunodeficiency virus 1 (HIV-1) Rev protein; rev; enhances nuclear export of unspliced and incompletely spliced viral mRNAs
   4050..4166    +  misc_feature   cPPT/CTS: central polypurine tract and central termination sequence of HIV-1
   4200..4220    +  protein_bind   attB4: mutant version of attB; core recombination site for the Gateway® BP reaction BP Clonase™
   4220..5431    +  promoter       UbC promoter: human ubiquitin C promoter
   5435..5453    -  protein_bind   attB5 (fragment): mutant version of attB; core recombination site for the Gateway® BP reaction BP Clonase™
   5468..6238    +  CDS            miniTurbo: N-terminally truncated mutant of the E. coli biotin ligase BioID engineered for improved catalytic efficiency (Branon et al., 2018)
   6287..6311    +  protein_bind   attB1: mutant version of attB; recombination site for the Gateway® BP reaction BP Clonase™
   6317..7885    +  CDS            CDK17: CDK17_HUMAN - Also known as PCTAIRE2, PCTK2. Experimental evidence at protein level: Swiss-Prot protein existence level 1. May play a role in terminally differentiated neurons. Has a Ser/Thr-phosphorylating activity for histone H1 (By similarity). From Homo sapiens (Human).
   7890..7911    -  protein_bind   attB2 (fragment): mutant version of attB; recombination site for the Gateway® BP reaction BP Clonase™
   7944..8532    +  misc_feature   WPRE: woodchuck hepatitis virus posttranscriptional regulatory element
   8546..9045    +  promoter       PGK promoter: mouse phosphoglycerate kinase 1 promoter
   9066..9665    +  CDS            PuroR: puromycin N-acetyltransferase; pac from Streptomyces alboniger; confers resistance to puromycin
   9733..9870    +  CDS            nef (fragment): NEF_HV1LA - Experimental evidence at protein level: Swiss-Prot protein existence level 1. Extracellular Nef protein targets CD4(+) T-lymphocytes for apoptosis by interacting with CXCR4 surface receptors. From Human immunodeficiency virus type 1 group M subtype B (isolate Lai) (HIV-1).
   9856..10036   +  LTR            5' LTR (truncated): truncated 5' long terminal repeat (LTR) from HIV-1
  10108..10229   +  polyA_signal   SV40 poly(A) signal: SV40 polyadenylation signal
  10269..10404   +  rep_origin     SV40 ori: SV40 origin of replication
  10425..10443   -  promoter       T7 promoter: promoter for bacteriophage T7 RNA polymerase
  10451..10606   +  CDS            lacZα (fragment): LacZα fragment of β-galactosidase; lacZ fragment
  10611..3       +  rep_origin     f1 ori (across the origin) (sequence partly withheld): f1 bacteriophage origin of replication; arrow indicates direction of (+) strand synthesis
