[The description below was written by a language model from this plasmid's Addgene catalogue record and pLannotate feature annotations shown in this document.]
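Description:
p663-UBC-miniTurbo-V5-CDK17_IDG-K is a lentiviral mammalian expression clone built on the pDest663 Gateway destination backbone, carrying human CDK17 (also called PCTAIRE2 or PCTK2) fused at its N-terminus to miniTurbo-V5. In bacteria it is maintained through a ColE1/pUC-type origin and ampicillin resistance (β-lactamase). The catalogue lists it as low copy even though the annotated origin is of the high-copy type. An f1 origin and remnants of a lac/lacZα cloning region with T3 and T7 promoters are also present. The transfer cassette has a third-generation-style layout. An RSV promoter drives a truncated HIV-1 5' LTR, followed by the Ψ packaging signal with a gag fragment, the RRE for Rev-dependent RNA export, and the cPPT/CTS. A second truncated LTR sits downstream and is followed by an SV40 polyadenylation signal and SV40 origin.

The payload was assembled by multisite Gateway recombination, which leaves attB4, attB5, attB1 and attB2 sites flanking the modules. The human ubiquitin C promoter drives the miniTurbo coding sequence, an engineered truncated E. coli biotin ligase, which is joined across the attB1 junction to the CDK17 open reading frame. The V5 epitope named in the record is not separately annotated in the feature table. A WPRE downstream enhances transcript expression, and a separate mouse PGK promoter–puromycin N-acetyltransferase cassette allows selection of transduced cells.

The plasmid was produced within the Illuminating the Druggable Genome program's work on understudied kinases. It is intended for proximity-dependent biotinylation proteomics, in which proteins near CDK17 are biotinylated in cells to map its protein-proximity network.
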