Addgene plasmid #158174: p663-UBC-miniTurbo-V5-CDK17_IDG-K
Purpose: Gateway destination clone of CDK17 (human) tagged with N-terminal miniTurbo-V5 for generating protein-proximity networks using proximity-dependent biotinylation proteomics
Depositing lab: Ben Major. Depositing organization: Washington University in Saint Louis.
Backbone
  Vector backbone: pDest663
  Backbone manufacturer: PEL
  Backbone size w/o insert (bp): 9019
  Vector type: Mammalian Expression, Lentiviral ; Gateway Destination
  Selectable markers: Puromycin
Growth in bacteria
  Bacterial resistance: Ampicillin, 100 μg/mL
  Growth temperature: 30°C
  Growth strain: NEB Stable
  Copy number: Low Copy
Gene/Insert
  Gene/Insert name: miniTurbo-V5-CDK17 (alt name: CDK17)
  Species: H. sapiens (human)
  Entrez Gene: CDK17 (a.k.a. PCTAIRE2, PCTK2)
  Promoter: Ubiquitin
  Tag / fusion protein: miniTurbo-V5 (N terminal on insert)
  Cloning method: Gateway Cloning
  Sequencing primers: 5′ GCCCGAAGGAATAGAAGAAGAA; 3′ CATAGCGTAAAAGGAGCAACA
Terms and licenses: Academic/Nonprofit Terms; Industry Terms: Not Available to Industry
Depositor comments: These plasmids were generated as part of the Illuminating the Druggable Genome (IDG) program sponsored by the NIH Common Fund. The goal of this program is to identify, gather, and distribute information and resources for proteins that currently are not well-studied yet belong to commonly drug-targeted protein families: protein kinases, non-olfactory G-protein coupled receptors (GPCRs), and ion channels. The IDG program is designed to develop fundamental research tools for understudied proteins, elucidate their function, and disseminate the IDG-related resources and data to the greater scientific community. These lentiviral gateway destination plasmids were generated, as part of the Kinase-Data and Resource Generating Center (DRGC), using the single fragment or multisite gateway cloning technology. They were used for generating proteomics-based protein-interaction and protein-proximity networks that can be accessed through the kinase-DRGC website https://darkkinome.org/. Each plasmid has either an N- or C-terminal fusion protein (Flag/ V5/V5-miniTurbo/V5-TurboID/miniTurbo-V5/TurboID-V5) tagged understudied kinase driven under either a CMV or Ubiquitin (UBC) promoter. All inserts in the pENTR plasmids used to generate the deposited destination plasmids were end-sequenced and insert size validated prior to multi-site gateway cloning. The combined insert size of the single fragment or three fragment destination plasmids were confirmed by restriction digestion (BsrGI, and EcoRV for pDest667; BsrGI, EcoRV, and BstZ17I for pDest663; and BsrGI for pHAGE) and all plasmids were partially sequenced to ensure in-frame ORFs and fusion tags.
How to cite: p663-UBC-miniTurbo-V5-CDK17_IDG-K was a gift from Ben Major (Addgene plasmid # 158174 ; http://n2t.net/addgene:158174 ; RRID:Addgene_158174)
